>Addgene plasmid #211211 | pBiT3.1-N_KATNB1:1-655 | addgene full sequence | sequence record 425907 | Addgene NGS Result
AAGACGCGTTAATTAAGACGTCGGCAGTGAAAAAAATGCTTTATTTGTGAAATTTGTGATGCTATTGCTT
TATTTGTAACCATTATAAGCTGCAATAAACAAGTTAACAACAACAATTGCATTCATTTTATGTTTCAGGT
TCAGGGGGAGGTGTGGGAGGTTTTTTAAAGCAAGTAAAACCTCTACAAATGTGGTATGGCTGATTATGAT
CCGCGGCCGCAATACGTCGACGTTATCAGCTGACTTCGTACGAGAGCCTAGGATTATGGCGCGCCACTAG
TTATTAATAGTAATCAATTACGGGGTCATTAGTTCATAGCCCATATATGGAGTTCCGCGTTACATAACTT
ACGGTAAATGGCCCGCCTGGCTGACCGCCCAACGACCCCCGCCCATTGACGTCAATAATGACGTATGTTC
CCATAGTAACGCCAATAGGGACTTTCCATTGACGTCAATGGGTGGAGTATTTACGGTAAACTGCCCACTT
GGCAGTACATCAAGTGTATCATATGCCAAGTCCGCCCCCTATTGACGTCAATGACGGTAAATGGCCCGCC
TGGCATTATGCCCAGTACATGACCTTACGGGACTTTCCTACTTGGCAGTACATCTACGTATTAGTCATCG
CTATTACCATGGTGATGCGGTTTTGGCAGTACACCAATGGGCGTGGATAGCGGTTTGACTCACGGGGATT
TCCAAGTCTCCACCCCATTGACGTCAATGGGAGTTTGTTTTGGCACCAAAATCAACGGGACTTTCCAAAA
TGTCGTAATAACCCCGCCCCGTTGACGCAAATGGGCGGTAGGCGTGTACGGTGGGAGGTCTATATAAGCA
GAGCTGGTTTAGTGAACCGTCAGATCACTAGAATCTTTATTGCGGTAGTTTATCACAGTTAAATTGCTAA
CGCAGTCAGTGCTTCTGACACAACAGTCTCGAACTTAAGCTGCAGAAGTTGGTCGTGAGGCACTGGGCAG
GTAAGTATCAAGGTTACAAGACAGGTTTAAGGAGACCAATAGAAACTGGGCTTGTCGAGACAGAGAAGAC
TCTTGCGTTTCTGATAGGCACCTATTGGTCTTACTGACATCCACTTTGCCTTTCTCTCCACAGGTGTCCA
CTCCCAGTTCAATTACAGCTCTTAAGGCTAGAGTATTAATACGACTCACTATAGGGGTTAGCGATCGCCA
TGGTGAGCGGCTGGCGGCTGTTCAAGAAGATTAGCGGGAGCTCCGGTGGCTCGAGCGGTATGGCCACCCC
TGTGGTCACCAAGACAGCCTGGAAGTTGCAAGAGATCGTCGCGCATGCCAGCAACGTGTCCTCACTGGTG
CTGGGCAAAGCCTCCGGGCGGCTGCTGGCTACAGGCGGGGATGACTGCCGCGTCAACCTGTGGTCCATCA
ACAAGCCCAACTGCATCATGAGCCTGACGGGCCACACATCCCCAGTGGAGAGCGTCCGCCTCAACACCCC
CGAGGAGCTCATCGTGGCCGGCTCTCAGTCGGGCTCCATCCGTGTCTGGGACCTGGAAGCTGCCAAAATT
CTTCGCACACTCATGGGACACAAAGCCAACATCTGCAGCCTGGATTTCCACCCGTACGGCGAGTTTGTAG
CCTCTGGTTCCCAGGACACAAACATCAAGCTCTGGGACATCAGGAGGAAAGGCTGTGTCTTCCGATACAG
GGGGCACAGCCAGGCCGTGCGGTGTCTCCGGTTCAGCCCCGATGGGAAGTGGTTGGCGTCGGCCGCAGAT
GACCACACCGTGAAGCTCTGGGATCTCACTGCCGGCAAGATGATGTCTGAGTTCCCTGGTCACACGGGGC
CTGTCAACGTGGTCGAGTTTCACCCCAACGAGTACCTCCTGGCCTCCGGCAGCTCTGACAGGACAATCCG
CTTCTGGGACCTGGAGAAGTTCCAGGTGGTGAGCTGCATCGAAGGGGAGCCTGGGCCCGTCAGGAGCGTC
CTCTTCAACCCAGATGGCTGCTGCCTGTACAGCGGCTGCCAGGACTCACTGCGTGTCTACGGCTGGGAAC
CTGAGCGGTGCTTTGATGTGGTCCTCGTCAACTGGGGCAAGGTGGCCGACCTGGCCATCTGCAATGACCA
GTTGATAGGTGTGGCCTTCTCCCAGAGCAACGTCTCCTCCTACGTGGTGGATCTGACGCGTGTCACCAGG
ACTGGCACGGTGGCCCGGGACCCTGTGCAGGACCACCGGCCCCTGGCACAGCCACTGCCCAACCCCAGCG
CCCCCCTCCGGCGCATCTATGAGCGGCCCAGCACAACCTGCAGCAAGCCTCAGAGGGTGAAGCAGAACTC
AGAGAGCGAGCGCCGCAGCCCCAGCAGCGAGGATGACCGGGACGAGCGCGAGTCCCGCGCGGAGATCCAG
AACGCCGAGGACTACAACGAGATCTTCCAGCCCAAGAACAGCATCAGTCGGACGCCACCCCGGAGAAGTG
AGCCCTTCCCTGCACCCCCAGAGGACGACGCAGCCACAGCAAAGGAGGCAGCAAAGCCCAGCCCTGCCAT
GGATGTGCAGTTCCCGGTGCCAAATCTGGAGGTCCTGCCCCGGCCCCCAGTGGTTGCTTCCACACCTGCA
CCCAAGGCTGAGCCTGCCATCATCCCTGCCACCCGGAACGAGCCCATCGGGCTGAAGGCCTCCGACTTCC
TGCCCGCCGTGAAGATCCCCCAGCAGGCCGAGCTGGTGGACGAGGATGCCATGTCACAGATCCGCAAAGG
CCACGACACCATGTGTGTGGTGCTCACCAGCCGCCACAAGAACCTGGACACTGTGCGGGCTGTGTGGACC
ATGGGCGACATCAAGACGTCGGTGGACTCCGCTGTGGCCATCAACGACCTGTCGGTGGTGGTGGACCTCC
TGAACATCGTCAACCAGAAAGCCTCCCTGTGGAAGCTGGACCTGTGCACCACCGTCCTGCCACAGATTGA
GAAGCTTCTGCAGAGCAAGTATGAGAGCTACGTCCAGACGGGCTGCACCTCCCTGAAGCTGATCCTGCAG
CGGTTTCTGCCCCTCATCACAGACATGCTGGCGGCCCCACCCTCTGTGGGTGTGGATATCAGCAGGGAGG
AGAGGCTGCATAAGTGCCGGCTCTGCTACAAGCAGCTTAAGAGCATCAGCGGCCTGGTCAAGAGCAAGTC
AGGCCTGAGCGGCCGCCATGGCAGTACCTTCCGCGAGCTGCACCTGCTCATGGCCAGTCTGGACTAATCT
AGAGGTCAAGCTTCGGGGGTTTAAACCTGCAGGCATGCAAGCTGATTTGGCTGCTGCCACCGCTGAGCAA
GGCCGCTTCGAGCAGACATGATAAGATACATTGATGAGTTTGGACAAACCACAACTAGAATGCAGTGAAA
AAAATGCTTTATTTGTGAAATTTGTGATGCTATTGCTTTATTTGTAACCATTATAAGCTGCAATAAACAA
GTTAACAACAACAATTGCATTCATTTTATGTTTCAGGTTCAGGGGGAGATGTGGGAGGTTTTTTTAAGCA
AGTAAAACCTCTACAAATGTGGTAAAATCTTAATTAAGACTTCTAATATAACTTCGTATAGCATACATTA
TACGAAGTTATGGTTCCACTGTTGACAATTAATCATCGGCATAGTATATCGGCATAGTATAATACGACAA
GGTGAGGAACTAAACCCAGGAGGCAGATCATGATTGAACAAGATGGATTGCACGCAGGTTCTCCGGCCGC
TTGGGTGGAGAGGCTATTCGGCTATGACTGGGCACAACAGACAATCGGCTGCTCTGATGCCGCCGTGTTC
CGGCTGTCAGCGCAGGGGCGCCCGGTTCTTTTTGTCAAGACCGACCTGTCCGGTGCCCTGAATGAACTGC
AGGACGAGGCAGCGCGGCTATCGTGGCTGGCCACGACGGGCGTTCCTTGCGCAGCTGTGCTCGACGTTGT
CACTGAAGCGGGAAGGGACTGGCTGCTATTGGGCGAAGTGCCGGGGCAGGATCTCCTGTCATCTCACCTT
GCTCCTGCCGAGAAAGTATCCATCATGGCTGATGCAATGCGGCGGCTGCATACGCTTGATCCGGCTACCT
GCCCATTCGACCACCAAGCGAAACATCGCATCGAGCGAGCACGTACTCGGATGGAAGCCGGTCTTGTCGA
TCAGGATGATCTGGACGAAGAGCATCAGGGGCTCGCGCCAGCCGAACTGTTCGCCAGGCTCAAGGCGCGC
ATGCCCGACGGCGAGGATCTCGTCGTGACCCATGGCGATGCCTGCTTGCCGAATATCATGGTGGAAAATG
GCCGCTTTTCTGGATTCATCGACTGTGGCCGGCTGGGTGTGGCGGACCGCTATCAGGACATAGCGTTGGC
TACCCGTGATATTGCTGAAGAGCTTGGCGGCGAATGGGCTGACCGCTTCCTCGTGCTTTACGGTATCGCC
GCTCCCGATTCGCAGCGCATCGCCTTCTATCGCCTTCTTGACGAGTTCTTCTGATTCGAAATGACCGACC
AAGCGACGCCCAACCGGTATCAGCTCACTCAAAGGCGGTAATACGGTTATCCACAGAATCAGGGGATAAC
GCAGGAAAGAACATGTGAGCAAAAGGCCAGCAAAAGGCCAGGAACCGTAAAAAGGCCGCGTTGCTGGCGT
TTTTCCATAGGCTCCGCCCCCCTGACGAGCATCACAAAAATCGACGCTCAAGTCAGAGGTGGCGAAACCC
GACAGGACTATAAAGATACCAGGCGTTTCCCCCTGGAAGCTCCCTCGTGCGCTCTCCTGTTCCGACCCTG
CCGCTTACCGGATACCTGTCCGCCTTTCTCCCTTCGGGAAGCGTGGCGCTTTCTCATAGCTCACGCTGTA
GGTATCTCAGTTCGGTGTAGGTCGTTCGCTCCAAGCTGGGCTGTGTGCACGAACCCCCCGTTCAGCCCGA
CCGCTGCGCCTTATCCGGTAACTATCGTCTTGAGTCCAACCCGGTAAGACACGACTTATCGCCACTGGCA
GCAGCCACTGGTAACAGGATTAGCAGAGCGAGGTATGTAGGCGGTGCTACAGAGTTCTTGAAGTGGTGGC
CTAACTACGGCTACACTAGAAGGACAGTATTTGGTATCTGCGCTCTGCTGAAGCCAGTTACCTTCGGAAA
AAGAGTTGGTAGCTCTTGATCCGGCAAACAAACCACCGCTGGTAGCGGTGGTTTTTTTGTTTGCAAGCAG
CAGATTACGCGCAGAAAAAAAGGATTTCAAGAAGATCCTTTGATCTTTTCTACGGGGTCTGACGCTCAGT
GGAACGAAAACTCACGTTAAGGGATTTTGGTCATGAGATTATCAAAAAGGATCTTCACCTAGATCCTTTT
ATAGTCCGGAATCGTCACACAAAAAACCAACACACAGATGTAATGAAAATAAAGATATTTTATTGCGGCC
ATCGTGATGGCTAGAGTTTAGCCCTCCCACACATAACCAGAGGGCAGCAATTCACGAATCCCAACTGCCG
TCGGCTGTCCATCACTGTCCTTCACTATGGCTTTGATCCCAGGATGCAGATCGAGAAGCACCTGTCGGCA
CCGTCCGCAGGGGCTCAAGATGCCCCTGTTCTCATTTCCGATCGCGACGATACAAGTCAGGTTGCCAGCT
GCCGCAGCAGCAGCAGTGCCCAGCACCACGAGTTCTGCACAAGGTCCCCCAGTAAAATGATATACATTGA
CACCAGTGAAGATGCGGCCGTCGCTAGAGAGAGCTGCGCTGGCGACGCTGTAGTCTTCAGAGATGGGGAT
GCTGTTGATTGTAGCCGTTGCTCTTTCAATGAGGGTGGATTCTTCTTGAGACAAAGGCTTGGCCATGGTG
GCGCTAGTGTCAGAAGAATCGAGCTTTTTGCAAAAGCCTAGGCCTCCAAAAAAGCCTCCTCACTACTTCT
GGAATAGCTCAGAGGCCGAGGCGGCCTCGGCCTCTGCATAAATAAAAAAAATTAGTCAGCCATGGGGCGG
AGAATGGGCGGAACTGGGCGGAGTTAGGGGCGGGATGGGCGGAGTTAGGGGCGGGACTATGGTTGCTGAC
TAATTGAGATGCATGCTTTGCATACTTCTGCCTGCTGGGGAGCCTGGGGACTTTCCACACCTGGTTGCTG
ACTAATTGAGATGCATGCTTTGCATACTTCTGCCTGCTGGGGAGCCTGGGGACTTTCCACACCCTAACTG
ACACACATTCCACAGCTGGTTCTTTCCGCCTCAGAAGGTACCTAACCAAGTTCCTCTTTCAGAGGTTATT
TCAGGCCATGGTGCTGCGC
Features (pLannotate 1.2.2; 17 found; start..end, strand, type, name):
     24..105     -  polyA_signal   SV40 poly(A) signal: SV40 polyadenylation signal
    128..211     -  CDS            large T antigen (fragment): large T antigen from SV40 (simian virus 40)
    276..641     +  enhancer       CMV enhancer: human cytomegalovirus immediate early enhancer
    643..842     +  promoter       CMV promoter: human cytomegalovirus (CMV) immediate early promoter
    981..1113    +  intron         chimeric intron: chimera between introns from human β-globin and immunoglobulin heavy chain genes
   1157..1175    +  promoter       T7 promoter: promoter for bacteriophage T7 RNA polymerase
   1250..3214    +  CDS            KATNB1: KTNB1_HUMAN - Experimental evidence at protein level: Swiss-Prot protein existence level 1. Participates in a complex which severs microtubules in an ATP-dependent manner. May act to target the enzymatic subunit of this complex to sites of action such as the centrosome. Microtubule severing may promote rapid reorganization of cellular microtubule arrays and the release of microtubules from the centrosome following nucleation. Microtubule release from the mitotic spindle poles may allow depolymerization of the microtubule end proximal to the spindle pole, leading to poleward microtubule flux an
   3245..3263    +  misc_feature   MCS (fragment): pUC18/19 multiple cloning site
   3312..3433    -  polyA_signal   SV40 poly(A) signal: SV40 polyadenylation signal
   3456..3524    -  CDS            large T antigen (fragment): large T antigen from SV40 (simian virus 40)
   3548..3581    +  protein_bind   loxP: Cre-mediated recombination occurs in the 8-bp core sequence (GCATACAT). Cre recombinase
   3591..3638    +  promoter       EM7 promoter: synthetic bacterial promoter&nbsp
   3670..4461    +  CDS            neo: KKA2_KLEPN - Also known as kan, nptII. Experimental evidence at protein level: Swiss-Prot protein existence level 1. Resistance to kanamycin, neomycin, paromomycin, ribostamycin, butirosin and gentamicin B. From Klebsiella pneumoniae.
   4622..5210    -  rep_origin     ori: high-copy-number ColE1/pMB1/pBR322/pUC origin of replication
   5336..5384    -  polyA_signal   poly(A) signal: synthetic polyadenylation signal
   5408..5806    -  CDS            BSD: blasticidin S deaminase; Aspergillus terreus BSD; confers resistance to blasticidin
   5837..6194    -  promoter       SV40 promoter: SV40 enhancer and early promoter
