[The description below was written by a language model from this plasmid's Addgene catalogue record and pLannotate feature annotations shown in this document.]
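Description:
pBiT3.1-N_KATNB1:1-655 is a mammalian expression plasmid built on Promega's pBiT3.1-N backbone, carrying full-length wild-type human KATNB1 (residues M1 to D655, a 1,965 bp insert derived from a Mammalian Gene Collection clone) fused at its N terminus to the short HiBiT peptide through a glycine/serine linker. KATNB1 is the WD40 repeat-containing regulatory subunit of the katanin microtubule-severing complex, thought to help direct the catalytic subunit to sites such as the centrosome. Expression is driven by the CMV immediate-early enhancer and promoter, followed by a chimeric β-globin/immunoglobulin intron that promotes efficient transcript processing. An SV40 polyadenylation signal lies downstream of the coding sequence. A T7 promoter just upstream of the open reading frame serves as a sequencing primer site and could support in vitro transcription. The insert was placed by ligation-independent cloning, with flanking XhoI and XbaI sites retained.

The 6,249 nt plasmid replicates at high copy in E. coli from a ColE1/pUC-type origin and is selected with kanamycin through a neo (nptII) gene under the bacterial EM7 promoter. The catalogue entry lists neomycin/G418 as the mammalian selectable marker. However, the feature table shows only the bacterial EM7 promoter directly upstream of neo, along with a separate SV40 promoter-driven blasticidin S deaminase cassette with a synthetic poly(A) signal, so the annotation suggests blasticidin may be the usable mammalian selection. A single loxP site is also annotated, and its purpose is not stated.

HiBiT complements the LgBiT fragment to reconstitute NanoLuc luciferase, so the tagged protein can be quantified by luminescence in cells or lysates. The associated work concerns ligandability of WD40 repeat proteins, but the record does not specify the assay in which this construct was used.
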