Addgene plasmid #211211: pBiT3.1-N_KATNB1:1-655
Purpose: Mammalian expression of full-length human KATNB1. N-terminal HiBiT tag.
Depositing lab: Cheryl Arrowsmith. Depositing organization: University of Toronto. Publication: A Target Class Ligandability Evaluation of WD40 Repeat-Containing Proteins. Ackloo S, Li F, Szewczyk M, Seitova A, Loppnau P, Zeng H, Xu J, Ahmad S, Arnautova YA, Baghaie AJ, Beldar S, Bolotokova A, Centrella PA, Chau I, Clark MA, Cuozzo JW, Dehghani-Tafti S, Disch JS, Dong A, Dumas A, Feng JA, Ghiabi P, Gibson E, Gilmer J, Goldman B, Green SR, Guie MA, Guilinger JP, Harms N, Herasymenko O, Houliston S, Hutchinson A, Kearnes S, Keefe AD, Kimani SW, Kramer T, Kutera M, Kwak HA, Lento C, Li Y, Liu J, Loup J, Machado RAC, Mulhern CJ, Perveen S, Righetto GL, Riley P, Shrestha S, Sigel EA, Silva M, Sintchak MD, Slakman BL, Taylor RD, Thompson J, Torng W, Underkoffler C, von Rechenberg M, Walsh RT, Watson I, Wilson DJ, Wolf E, Yadav M, Yazdi AK, Zhang J, Zhang Y, Santhakumar V, Edwards AM, Barsyte-Lovejoy D, Schapira M, Brown PJ, Halabelian L, Arrowsmith CH. J Med Chem. 2025 Jan 23;68(2):1092-1112. doi: 10.1021/acs.jmedchem.4c02010. Epub 2024 Nov 4. PubMed 39495097.
Backbone
  Vector backbone: pBiT3.1-N
  Backbone manufacturer: Promega
  Vector type: Mammalian Expression
  Selectable markers: Neomycin (select with G418)
Growth in bacteria
  Bacterial resistance: Kanamycin, 50 μg/mL
  Growth temperature: 37°C
  Growth strain: DH5alpha
  Copy number: High Copy
Gene/Insert
  Gene/Insert name: KATNB1:M1-D655
  Species: H. sapiens (human)
  Insert size (bp): 1965
  Mutation: wild type
  Entrez Gene: KATNB1 (a.k.a. KAT, LIS6)
  Promoter: CMV
  Tag / fusion protein: MVSGWRLFKKISGSSGGSSG (N terminal on insert)
  Cloning method: Ligation Independent Cloning
  Sequencing primers: 5′ T7; 3′ TTGCTCAGCGGTGGCAGCAG
Resource information
  A portion of this plasmid was derived from a plasmid made by: Mammalian Gene Collection (BC001353)
Terms and licenses: Academic/Nonprofit Terms; Industry Terms: Not Available to Industry
Depositor comments: 5' Cloning Site: Xho1 (not destroyed), 3' Cloning Site: Xba1 (not destroyed).
How to cite: pBiT3.1-N_KATNB1:1-655 was a gift from Cheryl Arrowsmith (Addgene plasmid # 211211 ; http://n2t.net/addgene:211211 ; RRID:Addgene_211211)
