>Addgene plasmid #211211 | pBiT3.1-N_KATNB1:1-655 | depositor partial sequence | sequence record 411900 | Insert sequence
ATGGCCACCCCTGTGGTCACCAAGACAGCCTGGAAGTTGCAAGAGATCGTCGCGCATGCCAGCAACGTGT
CCTCACTGGTGCTGGGCAAAGCCTCCGGGCGGCTGCTGGCTACAGGCGGGGATGACTGCCGCGTCAACCT
GTGGTCCATCAACAAGCCCAACTGCATCATGAGCCTGACGGGCCACACATCCCCAGTGGAGAGCGTCCGC
CTCAACACCCCCGAGGAGCTCATCGTGGCCGGCTCTCAGTCGGGCTCCATCCGTGTCTGGGACCTGGAAG
CTGCCAAAATTCTTCGCACACTCATGGGACACAAAGCCAACATCTGCAGCCTGGATTTCCACCCGTACGG
CGAGTTTGTAGCCTCTGGTTCCCAGGACACAAACATCAAGCTCTGGGACATCAGGAGGAAAGGCTGTGTC
TTCCGATACAGGGGGCACAGCCAGGCCGTGCGGTGTCTCCGGTTCAGCCCCGATGGGAAGTGGTTGGCGT
CGGCCGCAGATGACCACACCGTGAAGCTCTGGGATCTCACTGCCGGCAAGATGATGTCTGAGTTCCCTGG
TCACACGGGGCCTGTCAACGTGGTCGAGTTTCACCCCAACGAGTACCTCCTGGCCTCCGGCAGCTCTGAC
AGGACAATCCGCTTCTGGGACCTGGAGAAGTTCCAGGTGGTGAGCTGCATCGAAGGGGAGCCTGGGCCCG
TCAGGAGCGTCCTCTTCAACCCAGATGGCTGCTGCCTGTACAGCGGCTGCCAGGACTCACTGCGTGTCTA
CGGCTGGGAACCTGAGCGGTGCTTTGATGTGGTCCTCGTCAACTGGGGCAAGGTGGCCGACCTGGCCATC
TGCAATGACCAGTTGATAGGTGTGGCCTTCTCCCAGAGCAACGTCTCCTCCTACGTGGTGGATCTGACGC
GTGTCACCAGGACTGGCACGGTGGCCCGGGACCCTGTGCAGGACCACCGGCCCCTGGCACAGCCACTGCC
CAACCCCAGCGCCCCCCTCCGGCGCATCTATGAGCGGCCCAGCACAACCTGCAGCAAGCCTCAGAGGGTG
AAGCAGAACTCAGAGAGCGAGCGCCGCAGCCCCAGCAGCGAGGATGACCGGGACGAGCGCGAGTCCCGCG
CGGAGATCCAGAACGCCGAGGACTACAACGAGATCTTCCAGCCCAAGAACAGCATCAGTCGGACGCCACC
CCGGAGAAGTGAGCCCTTCCCTGCACCCCCAGAGGACGACGCAGCCACAGCAAAGGAGGCAGCAAAGCCC
AGCCCTGCCATGGATGTGCAGTTCCCGGTGCCAAATCTGGAGGTCCTGCCCCGGCCCCCAGTGGTTGCTT
CCACACCTGCACCCAAGGCTGAGCCTGCCATCATCCCTGCCACCCGGAACGAGCCCATCGGGCTGAAGGC
CTCCGACTTCCTGCCCGCCGTGAAGATCCCCCAGCAGGCCGAGCTGGTGGACGAGGATGCCATGTCACAG
ATCCGCAAAGGCCACGACACCATGTGTGTGGTGCTCACCAGCCGCCACAAGAACCTGGACACTGTGCGGG
CTGTGTGGACCATGGGCGACATCAAGACGTCGGTGGACTCCGCTGTGGCCATCAACGACCTGTCGGTGGT
GGTGGACCTCCTGAACATCGTCAACCAGAAAGCCTCCCTGTGGAAGCTGGACCTGTGCACCACCGTCCTG
CCACAGATTGAGAAGCTTCTGCAGAGCAAGTATGAGAGCTACGTCCAGACGGGCTGCACCTCCCTGAAGC
TGATCCTGCAGCGGTTTCTGCCCCTCATCACAGACATGCTGGCGGCCCCACCCTCTGTGGGTGTGGATAT
CAGCAGGGAGGAGAGGCTGCATAAGTGCCGGCTCTGCTACAAGCAGCTTAAGAGCATCAGCGGCCTGGTC
AAGAGCAAGTCAGGCCTGAGCGGCCGCCATGGCAGTACCTTCCGCGAGCTGCACCTGCTCATGGCCAGTC
TGGAC
